>Addgene plasmid #71820 | pCR1002 | depositor full sequence | sequence record 131021 | Express Streptococcus pyogenes Cas9
TTCTTGAAGACGAAAGGGCCTCGTGATACGCCTATTTTTATAGGTTAATGTCATGATAATAATGGTTTCT
TAGACGTCAGGTGGCACTTTTCGGGGAAATGTGCGCGGAACCCCTATTTGTTTATTTTTCTAAATACATT
CAAATATGTATCCGCTCATGAGACAATAACCCTGATAAATGCTTCAATAACATTGAAAAAGGAAGAGTAT
GAGTATTCAACATTTCCGTGTCGCCCTTATTCCCTTTTTTGCGGCATTTTGCCTTCCTGTTTTTGCTCAC
CCAGAAACGCTGGTGAAAGTAAAAGATGCTGAAGATCAGTTGGGTGCACGAGTGGGTTACATCGAACTGG
ATCTCAACAGCGGTAAGATCCTTGAGAGTTTTCGCCCCGAAGAACGTTTTCCAATGATGAGCACTTTTAA
AGTTCTGCTATGTGGCGCGGTATTATCCCGTGTTGACGCCGGGCAAGAGCAACTCGGTCGCCGCATACAC
TATTCTCAGAATGACTTGGTTGAGTACTCACCAGTCACAGAAAAGCATCTTACGGATGGCATGACAGTAA
GAGAATTATGCAGTGCTGCCATAACCATGAGTGATAACACTGCGGCCAACTTACTTCTGACAACGATCGG
AGGACCGAAGGAGCTAACCGCTTTTTTGCACAACATGGGGGATCATGTAACTCGCCTTGATCGTTGGGAA
CCGGAGCTGAATGAAGCCATACCAAACGACGAGCGTGACACCACGATGCCTGCAGCAATGGCAACAACGT
TGCGCAAACTATTAACTGGCGAACTACTTACTCTAGCTTCCCGGCAACAATTAATAGACTGGATGGAGGC
GGATAAAGTTGCAGGACCACTTCTGCGCTCGGCCCTTCCGGCTGGCTGGTTTATTGCTGATAAATCTGGA
GCCGGTGAGCGTGGGTCTCGCGGTATCATTGCAGCACTGGGGCCAGATGGTAAGCCCTCCCGTATCGTAG
TTATCTACACGACGGGGAGTCAGGCAACTATGGATGAACGAAATAGACAGATCGCTGAGATAGGTGCCTC
ACTGATTAAGCATTGGTAACTGTCAGACCAAGTTTACTCATATATACTTTAGATTGATTTAAAACTTCAT
TTTTAATTTAAAAGGATCTAGGTGAAGATCCTTTTTGATAATCTCATGACCAAAATCCCTTAACGTGAGT
TTTCGTTCCACTGAGCGTCAGACCCCGTAGAAAAGATCAAAGGATCTTCTTGAGATCCTTTTTTTCTGCG
CGTAATCTGCTGCTTGCAAACAAAAAAACCACCGCTACCAGCGGTGGTTTGTTTGCCGGATCAAGAGCTA
CCAACTCTTTTTCCGAAGGTAACTGGCTTCAGCAGAGCGCAGATACCAAATACTGTCCTTCTAGTGTAGC
CGTAGTTAGGCCACCACTTCAAGAACTCTGTAGCACCGCCTACATACCTCGCTCTGCTAATCCTGTTACC
AGTGGCTGCTGCCAGTGGCGATAAGTCGTGTCTTACCGGGTTGGACTCAAGACGATAGTTACCGGATAAG
GCGCAGCGGTCGGGCTGAACGGGGGGTTCGTGCACACAGCCCAGCTTGGAGCGAACGACCTACACCGAAC
TGAGATACCTACAGCGTGAGCTATGAGAAAGCGCCACGCTTCCCGAAGGGAGAAAGGCGGACAGGTATCC
GGTAAGCGGCAGGGTCGGAACAGGAGAGCGCACGAGGGAGCTTCCAGGGGGAAACGCCTGGTATCTTTAT
AGTCCTGTCGGGTTTCGCCACCTCTGACTTGAGCGTCGATTTTTGTGATGCTCGTCAGGGGGGCGGAGCC
TATGGAAAAACGCCAGCAACGCGGCCTTTTTACGGTTCCTGGCCTTTTGCTGGCCTTTTGCTCACATGTT
CTTTCCTGCGTTATCCCCTGATTCTGTGGATAACCGTATTACCGCCTTTGAGTGAGCTGATACCGCTCGC
CGCAGCCGAACGACCGAGCGCAGCGAGTCAGTGAGCGAGGAAGCGGAAGAGCGCCTGATGCGGTATTTTC
TCCTTACGCATCTGTGCGGTATTTCACACCGCATATATGGTGCACTCTCAGTACAATCTGCTCTGATGCC
GCATAGTTAAGCCAGTATACACTCCGCTATCGCTACGTGACTGGGTCATGGCTGCGCCCCGACACCCGCC
AACACCCGCTGACGCGCCCTGACGGGCTTGTCTGCTCCCGGCATCCGCTTACAGACAAGCTGTGACCGTC
TCCGGGAGCTGCATGTGTCAGAGGTTTTCACCGTCATCACCGAAACGCGCGAGGCAGCTGCGGTAAAGCT
CATCAGCGTGGTCGTGAAGCGATTCACAGATGTCTGCCTGTTCATCCGCGTCCAGCTCGTTGAGTTTCTC
CAGAAGCGTTAATGTCTGGCTTCTGATAAAGCGGGCCATGTTAAGGGCGGTTTTTTCCTGTTTGGTCACT
GATGCCTCCGTGTAAGGGGGATTTCTGTTCATGGGGGTAATGATACCGATGAAACGAGAGAGGATGCTCA
CGATACGGGTTACTGATGATGAACATGCCCGGTTACTGGAACGTTGTGAGGGTAAACAACTGGCGGTATG
GATGCGGCGGGACCAGAGAAAAATCACTCAGGGTCAATGCCAGCGCTTCGTTAATACAGATGTAGGTGTT
CCACAGGGTAGCCAGCAGCATCCTGCGATGCAGATCCGGAACATAATGGTGCAGGGCGCTGACTTCCGCG
TTTCCAGACTTTACGAAACACGGAAACCGAAGACCATTCATGTTGTTGCTCAGGTCGCAGACGTTTTGCA
GCAGCAGTCGCTTCACGTTCGCTCGCGTATCGGTGATTCATTCTGCTAACCAGTAAGGCAACCCCGCCAG
CCTAGCCGGGTCCTCAACGACAGGAGCACGATCATGCGCACCCGTGGCCAGGACCCAACGCTGCCCGAGA
TGCGCCGCGTGCGGCTGCTGGAGATGGCGGACGCGATGGATATGTTCTGCCAAGGGTTGGTTTGCGCATT
CACAGTTCTCCGCAAGAATTGATTGGCTCCAATTCTTGGAGTGGTGAATCCGTTAGCGAGGTGCCGCCGG
CTTCCATTCAGGTCGAGGTGGCCCGGCTCCATGCACCGCGACGCAACGCGGGGAGGCAGACAAGGTATAG
GGCGGCGCCTACAATCCATGCCAACCCGTTCCATGTGCTCGCCGAGGCGGCATAAATCGCCGTGACGATC
AGCGGTCCAGTGATCGAAGTTAGGCTGGTAAGAGCCGCGAGCGATCCTTGAAGCTGTCCCTGATGGTCGT
CATCTACCTGCCTGGACAGCATGGCCTGCAACGCGGGCATCCCGATGCCGCCGGAAGCGAGAAGAATCAT
AATGGGGAAGGCCATCCAGCCTCGCGTCGCGAACGCCAGCAAGACGTAGCCCAGCGCGTCGGCCGCCATG
CCGGCGATAATGGCCTGCTTCTCGCCGAAACGTTTGGTGGCGGGACCAGTGACGAAGGCTTGAGCGAGGG
CGTGCAAGATTCCGAATACCGCAAGCGACAGGCCGATCATCGTCGCGCTCCAGCGAAAGCGGTCCTCGCC
GAAAATGACCCAGAGCGCTGCCGGCACCTGTCCTACGAGTTGCATGATAAAGAAGACAGTCATAAGTGCG
GCGACGATAGTCATGCCCCGCGCCCACCGGAAGGAGCTGACTGGGTTGAAGGCTCTCAAGGGCATCGGTC
GACGCTCTCCCTTATGCGACTCCTGCATTAGGAAGCAGCCCAGTAGTAGGTTGAGGCCGTTGAGCACCGC
CGCCGCAAGGAATGGTGCATGCAAGGAGATGGCGCCCAACAGTCCCCCGGCCACGGGGCCTGCCACCATA
CCCACGCCGAAACAAGCGCTCATGAGCCCGAAGTGGCGAGCCCGATCTTCCCCATCGGTGATGTCGGCGA
TATAGGCGCCAGCAACCGCACCTGTGGCGCCGGTGATGCCGGCCACGATGCGTCCGGCGTAGAGGATCGA
GATCTCGATCCCGCGAAATTAATACGACTCACTATAGGGAGACCACAACGGTTTCCCTCTAGTGCCGGCT
CCGGAGAGCTCTTTAATTAAGCGGCCGCCCTGCAGGACTCGAGTTCTAGAAATAATTTTGTTTAACTTTA
AGAAGGAGATATACATATGAAATCTTCTCACCATCACCATCACCATCACCATCACCATGGTTCTTCTATG
AAAATCGAAGAAGGTAAACTGGTAATCTGGATTAACGGCGATAAAGGCTATAACGGTCTCGCTGAAGTCG
GTAAGAAATTCGAGAAAGATACCGGAATTAAAGTCACCGTTGAGCATCCGGATAAACTGGAAGAGAAATT
CCCACAGGTTGCGGCAACTGGCGATGGCCCTGACATTATCTTCTGGGCACACGACCGCTTTGGTGGCTAC
GCTCAATCTGGCCTGTTGGCTGAAATCACCCCGGACAAAGCGTTCCAGGACAAGCTGTATCCGTTTACCT
GGGATGCCGTACGTTACAACGGCAAGCTGATTGCTTACCCGATCGCTGTTGAAGCGTTATCGCTGATTTA
TAACAAAGATCTGCTGCCGAACCCGCCAAAAACCTGGGAAGAGATCCCGGCGCTGGATAAAGAACTGAAA
GCGAAAGGTAAGAGCGCGCTGATGTTCAACCTGCAAGAACCGTACTTCACCTGGCCGCTGATTGCTGCTG
ACGGGGGTTATGCGTTCAAGTATGAAAACGGCAAGTACGACATTAAAGACGTGGGCGTGGATAACGCTGG
CGCGAAAGCGGGTCTGACCTTCCTGGTTGACCTGATTAAAAACAAACACATGAATGCAGACACCGATTAC
TCCATCGCAGAAGCTGCCTTTAATAAAGGCGAAACAGCGATGACCATCAACGGCCCGTGGGCATGGTCCA
ACATCGACACCAGCAAAGTGAATTATGGTGTAACGGTACTGCCGACCTTCAAGGGTCAACCATCCAAACC
GTTCGTTGGCGTGCTGAGCGCAGGTATTAACGCCGCCAGTCCGAACAAAGAGCTGGCAAAAGAGTTCCTC
GAAAACTATCTGCTGACTGATGAAGGTCTGGAAGCGGTTAATAAAGACAAACCGCTGGGTGCCGTAGCGC
TGAAGTCTTACGAGGAAGAGTTGGCGAAAGATCCACGTATTGCCGCCACTATGGAAAACGCCCAGAAAGG
TGAAATCATGCCGAACATCCCGCAGATGTCCGCTTTCTGGTATGCCGTGCGTACTGCGGTGATCAACGCC
GCCAGCGGTCGTCAGACTGTCGATGAAGCCCTGAAAGACGCGCAGACTAATTCGAGCTCGAACAACAACA
ACAATAACAATAACAACAACCTCGGGATCGAGGAAAACCTGTACTTCCAATCCAATGCAATGGATAAGAA
ATACTCAATAGGCTTAGATATCGGCACAAATAGCGTCGGATGGGCGGTGATCACTGATGAATATAAGGTT
CCGTCTAAAAAGTTCAAGGTTCTGGGAAATACAGACCGCCACAGTATCAAAAAAAATCTTATAGGGGCTC
TTTTATTTGACAGTGGAGAGACAGCGGAAGCGACTCGTCTCAAACGGACAGCTCGTAGAAGGTATACACG
TCGGAAGAATCGTATTTGTTATCTACAGGAGATTTTTTCAAATGAGATGGCGAAAGTAGATGATAGTTTC
TTTCATCGACTTGAAGAGTCTTTTTTGGTGGAAGAAGACAAGAAGCATGAACGTCATCCTATTTTTGGAA
ATATAGTAGATGAAGTTGCTTATCATGAGAAATATCCAACTATCTATCATCTGCGAAAAAAATTGGTAGA
TTCTACTGATAAAGCGGATTTGCGCTTAATCTATTTGGCCTTAGCGCATATGATTAAGTTTCGTGGTCAT
TTTTTGATTGAGGGAGATTTAAATCCTGATAATAGTGATGTGGACAAACTATTTATCCAGTTGGTACAAA
CCTACAATCAATTATTTGAAGAAAACCCTATTAACGCAAGTGGAGTAGATGCTAAAGCGATTCTTTCTGC
ACGATTGAGTAAATCAAGACGATTAGAAAATCTCATTGCTCAGCTCCCCGGTGAGAAGAAAAATGGCTTA
TTTGGGAATCTCATTGCTTTGTCATTGGGTTTGACCCCTAATTTTAAATCAAATTTTGATTTGGCAGAAG
ATGCTAAATTACAGCTTTCAAAAGATACTTACGATGATGATTTAGATAATTTATTGGCGCAAATTGGAGA
TCAATATGCTGATTTGTTTTTGGCAGCTAAGAATTTATCAGATGCTATTTTACTTTCAGATATCCTAAGA
GTAAATACTGAAATAACTAAGGCTCCCCTATCAGCTTCAATGATTAAACGCTACGATGAACATCATCAAG
ACTTGACTCTTTTAAAAGCTTTAGTTCGACAACAACTTCCAGAAAAGTATAAAGAAATCTTTTTTGATCA
ATCAAAAAACGGATATGCAGGTTATATTGATGGGGGAGCTAGCCAAGAAGAATTTTATAAATTTATCAAA
CCAATTTTAGAAAAAATGGATGGTACTGAGGAATTATTGGTGAAACTAAATCGTGAAGATTTGCTGCGCA
AGCAACGGACCTTTGACAACGGCTCTATTCCCCATCAAATTCACTTGGGTGAGCTGCATGCTATTTTGAG
AAGACAAGAAGACTTTTATCCATTTTTAAAAGACAATCGTGAGAAGATTGAAAAAATCTTGACTTTTCGA
ATTCCTTATTATGTTGGTCCATTGGCGCGTGGCAATAGTCGTTTTGCATGGATGACTCGGAAGTCTGAAG
AAACAATTACCCCATGGAATTTTGAAGAAGTTGTCGATAAAGGTGCTTCAGCTCAATCATTTATTGAACG
CATGACAAACTTTGATAAAAATCTTCCAAATGAAAAAGTACTACCAAAACATAGTTTGCTTTATGAGTAT
TTTACGGTTTATAACGAATTGACAAAGGTCAAATATGTTACTGAAGGAATGCGAAAACCAGCATTTCTTT
CAGGTGAACAGAAGAAAGCCATTGTTGATTTACTCTTCAAAACAAATCGAAAAGTAACCGTTAAGCAATT
AAAAGAAGATTATTTCAAAAAAATAGAATGTTTTGATAGTGTTGAAATTTCAGGAGTTGAAGATAGATTT
AATGCTTCATTAGGTACCTACCATGATTTGCTAAAAATTATTAAAGATAAAGATTTTTTGGATAATGAAG
AAAATGAAGATATCTTAGAGGATATTGTTTTAACATTGACCTTATTTGAAGATAGGGAGATGATTGAGGA
AAGACTTAAAACATATGCTCACCTCTTTGATGATAAGGTGATGAAACAGCTTAAACGTCGCCGTTATACT
GGTTGGGGACGTTTGTCTCGAAAATTGATTAATGGTATTAGGGATAAGCAATCTGGCAAAACAATATTAG
ATTTTTTGAAATCAGATGGTTTTGCCAATCGCAATTTTATGCAGCTGATCCATGATGATAGTTTGACATT
TAAAGAAGACATTCAAAAAGCACAAGTGTCTGGACAAGGCGATAGTTTACATGAACATATTGCAAATTTA
GCTGGTAGCCCTGCTATTAAAAAAGGTATTTTACAGACTGTAAAAGTTGTTGATGAATTGGTCAAAGTAA
TGGGGCGGCATAAGCCAGAAAATATCGTTATTGAAATGGCACGTGAAAATCAGACAACTCAAAAGGGCCA
GAAAAATTCGCGAGAGCGTATGAAACGAATCGAAGAAGGTATCAAAGAATTAGGAAGTCAGATTCTTAAA
GAGCATCCTGTTGAAAATACTCAATTGCAAAATGAAAAGCTCTATCTCTATTATCTCCAAAATGGAAGAG
ACATGTATGTGGACCAAGAATTAGATATTAATCGTTTAAGTGATTATGATGTCGATCACATTGTTCCACA
AAGTTTCCTTAAAGACGATTCAATAGACAATAAGGTCTTAACGCGTTCTGATAAAAATCGTGGTAAATCG
GATAACGTTCCAAGTGAAGAAGTAGTCAAAAAGATGAAAAACTATTGGAGACAACTTCTAAACGCCAAGT
TAATCACTCAACGTAAGTTTGATAATTTAACGAAAGCTGAACGTGGAGGTTTGAGTGAACTTGATAAAGC
TGGTTTTATCAAACGCCAATTGGTTGAAACTCGCCAAATCACTAAGCATGTGGCACAAATTTTGGATAGT
CGCATGAATACTAAATACGATGAAAATGATAAACTTATTCGAGAGGTTAAAGTGATTACCTTAAAATCTA
AATTAGTTTCTGACTTCCGAAAAGATTTCCAATTCTATAAAGTACGTGAGATTAACAATTACCATCATGC
CCATGATGCGTATCTAAATGCCGTCGTTGGAACTGCTTTGATTAAGAAATATCCAAAACTTGAATCGGAG
TTTGTCTATGGTGATTATAAAGTTTATGATGTTCGTAAAATGATTGCTAAGTCTGAGCAAGAAATAGGCA
AAGCAACCGCAAAATATTTCTTTTACTCTAATATCATGAACTTCTTCAAAACAGAAATTACACTTGCAAA
TGGAGAGATTCGCAAACGCCCTCTAATCGAAACTAATGGGGAAACTGGAGAAATTGTCTGGGATAAAGGG
CGAGATTTTGCCACAGTGCGCAAAGTATTGTCCATGCCCCAAGTCAATATTGTCAAGAAAACAGAAGTAC
AGACAGGCGGATTCTCCAAGGAGTCAATTTTACCAAAAAGAAATTCGGACAAGCTTATTGCTCGTAAAAA
AGACTGGGATCCAAAAAAATATGGTGGTTTTGATAGTCCAACGGTAGCTTATTCAGTCCTAGTGGTTGCT
AAGGTGGAAAAAGGGAAATCGAAGAAGTTAAAATCCGTTAAAGAGTTACTAGGGATCACAATTATGGAAA
GAAGTTCCTTTGAAAAAAATCCGATTGACTTTTTAGAAGCTAAAGGATATAAGGAAGTTAAAAAAGACTT
AATCATTAAACTACCTAAATATAGTCTTTTTGAGTTAGAAAACGGTCGTAAACGGATGCTGGCTAGTGCC
GGAGAATTACAAAAAGGAAATGAGCTGGCTCTGCCAAGCAAATATGTGAATTTTTTATATTTAGCTAGTC
ATTATGAAAAGTTGAAGGGTAGTCCAGAAGATAACGAACAAAAACAATTGTTTGTGGAGCAGCATAAGCA
TTATTTAGATGAGATTATTGAGCAAATCAGTGAATTTTCTAAGCGTGTTATTTTAGCAGATGCCAATTTA
GATAAAGTTCTTAGTGCATATAACAAACATAGAGACAAACCAATACGTGAACAAGCAGAAAATATTATTC
ATTTATTTACGTTGACGAATCTTGGAGCTCCCGCTGCTTTTAAATATTTTGATACAACAATTGATCGTAA
ACGATATACGTCTACAAAAGAAGTTTTAGATGCCACTCTTATCCATCAATCCATCACTGGTCTTTATGAA
ACACGCATTGATTTGAGTCAGCTAGGAGGTGACTAATAACATTGGAAGTGGATAACGGATCCGCGATCGC
GGCGCGCCACCTGGTGGCCGGCCGGTACCACGCGTGCGCGCTGATCCGGCTGCTAACAAAGCCCGAAAGG
AAGCTGAGTTGGCTGCTGCCACCGCTGAGCAATAACTAGCATAACCCCTTGGGGCCTCTAAACGGGTCTT
GAGGGGTTTTTTGCTGAAAGGAGGAACTATATCCGGATATCCACAGGACGGGTGTGGTCGCCATGATCGC
GTAGTCGATAGTGGCTCCAAGTAGCGAAGCGAGCAGGACTGGGCGGCGGCCAAAGCGGTCGGACAGTGCT
CCGAGAACGGGTGCGCATAGAAATTGCATCAACGCATATAGCGCTAGCAGCACGCCATAGTGACTGGCGA
TGCTGTCGGAATGGACGATATCCCGCAAGAGGCCCGGCAGTACCGGCATAACCAAGCCTATGCCTACAGC
ATCCAGGGTGACGGTGCCGAGGATGACGATGAGCGCATTGTTAGATTTCATACACGGTGCCTGACTGCGT
TAGCAATTTAACTGTGATAAACTACCGCATTAAAGCTTATCGATGATAAGCTGTCAAACATGAGAA
Features (pLannotate 1.2.2; 17 found; start..end, strand, type, name):
    104..208     +  promoter       AmpR promoter: bla
    209..1069    +  CDS            AmpR: β-lactamase; bla; confers resistance to ampicillin, carbenicillin, and related antibiotics
   1240..1828    +  rep_origin     ori: high-copy-number ColE1/pMB1/pBR322/pUC origin of replication
   2014..2156    -  misc_feature   bom: basis of mobility region from pBR322
   2258..2449    -  CDS            rop: Rop protein, which maintains plasmids at low copy number; rop
   2466..2846    +  CDS            YPB1_ECOLX: Protein predicted: Swiss-Prot protein existence level 4. From Escherichia coli.
   3088..3988    -  CDS            TcR (fragment): tetracycline efflux protein; tet; confers resistance to tetracycline
   4010..4028    +  promoter       T7 promoter: promoter for bacteriophage T7 RNA polymerase
   4117..4139    +  RBS            RBS: efficient ribosome binding site from bacteriophage T7 gene 10 (Olins and Rangwala, 1989)
   4159..4188    +  CDS            10xHis: 10xHis affinity tag
   4198..5298    +  CDS            MBP: maltose binding protein from E. coli; malE (mutated); This version of the gene does not encode a signal sequence, so MBP will remain in the cytosol.
   5353..5369    +  CDS            TEV site (fragment): tobacco etch virus (TEV) protease recognition and cleavage site
   5380..9483    +  CDS            cas9: CAS9_STRP1 - Also known as csn1 From Streptococcus pyogenes serotype M1.
   9569..9618    +  CDS            SET1 (fragment): solubility-enhancement tag derived from T7 phage gene 10B
   9626..9673    +  terminator     T7 terminator: transcription terminator for bacteriophage T7 RNA polymerase
   9699..9991    -  CDS            TcR (fragment): tetracycline efflux protein; tet; confers resistance to tetracycline
  10039..10067   -  promoter       tet promoter: E. coli promoter for tetracycline efflux protein gene
