[The description below was written by a language model from this plasmid's Addgene catalogue record and pLannotate feature annotations shown in this document.]
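Description:
pCR1002 is a bacterial expression plasmid of about 10.1 kb for producing recombinant Streptococcus pyogenes Cas9 protein. It is catalogued as a CRISPR vector on a backbone listed as SPynCas9. The annotated backbone is pBR322-like. It carries a ColE1/pMB1-type origin together with the bom mobility region and the rop gene, which normally holds copy number down, although the record lists copy number as unknown. Selection is by ampicillin through the bla β-lactamase gene and its own promoter. Two fragments of the tetracycline efflux gene and the tet promoter flank the expression cassette. This suggests the cassette interrupts the original tetracycline marker, so tetracycline resistance should not be assumed to be functional.

The payload is a single fusion open reading frame driven by a bacteriophage T7 promoter and the efficient T7 gene 10 ribosome binding site, and it is closed by a T7 terminator. Expression therefore requires a host that supplies T7 RNA polymerase. No lac operator or lacI gene is annotated. The fusion reads, from the N terminus, a 10xHis affinity tag, a signal-sequence-free maltose binding protein that remains cytosolic, a TEV protease recognition site and then full-length Cas9. The His tag allows metal-affinity capture and MBP typically aids solubility. TEV cleavage can then release Cas9 from both tags. A short fragment matching a T7 gene 10B-derived solubility tag is annotated between cas9 and the terminator, and it is probably residual vector sequence. No nuclear localisation signal or guide RNA cassette appears in the feature table. The construct suits purification of Cas9 protein, for example for assembling ribonucleoprotein complexes in genome-editing work such as the homology-directed repair study with which it was deposited.
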