Addgene plasmid #71820: pCR1002
Purpose: Express Streptococcus pyogenes Cas9
Depositing lab: Jacob Corn. Depositing organization: University of California, Berkeley. Publication: Enhancing homology-directed genome editing by catalytically active and inactive CRISPR-Cas9 using asymmetric donor DNA. Richardson CD, Ray GJ, DeWitt MA, Curie GL, Corn JE. Nat Biotechnol. 2016 Jan 20. doi: 10.1038/nbt.3481. PubMed 26789497.
Backbone
  Vector backbone: SPynCas9
  Vector type: CRISPR
Growth in bacteria
  Bacterial resistance: Ampicillin, 100 μg/mL
  Growth temperature: 37°C
  Growth strain: DH5alpha
  Copy number: Unknown
Gene/Insert
  Gene/Insert name: T7pr_10xHis-MBP-TEV-SPyCas9
Terms and licenses: Academic/Nonprofit Terms; Industry Terms: Not Available to Industry
How to cite: pCR1002 was a gift from Jacob Corn (Addgene plasmid # 71820 ; http://n2t.net/addgene:71820 ; RRID:Addgene_71820)
