>Addgene plasmid #71820 | pCR1002 | addgene partial sequence | sequence record 134062 | T7 5'-TAATACGACTCACTATAGGG-3'
TTAAGCGGCCGCCCTGCAGGACTCGAGTTCTAGAAATAATTTTGTTTAACTTTAAGAAGGAGATATACAT
ATGAAATCTTCTCACCATCACCATCACCATCACCATCACCATGGTTCTTCTATGAAAATCGAAGAAGGTA
AACTGGTAATCTGGATTAACGGCGATAAAGGCTATAACGGTCTCGCTGAAGTCGGTAAGAAATTCGAGAA
AGATACCGGAATTAAAGTCACCGTTGAGCATCCGGATAAACTGGAAGAGAAATTCCCACAGGTTGCGGCA
ACTGGCGATGGCCCTGACATTATCTTCTGGGCACACGACCGCTTTGGTGGCTACGCTCAATCTGGCCTGT
TGGCTGAAATCACCCCGGACAAAGCGTTCCAGGACAAGCTGTATCCGTTTACCTGGGATGCCGTACGTTA
CAACGGCAAGCTGATTGCTTACCCGATCGCTGTTGAAGCGTTATCGCTGATTTATAACAAAGATCTGCTG
CCGAACCCGCCAAAAACCTGGGAAGAGATCCCGGCGCTGGATAAAGAACTGAAAGCGAAAGGTAAGAGCG
CGCTGATGTTCAACCTGCAAGAACCGTACTTCACCTGGCCGCTGATTGCTGCTGACGGGGGTTATGCGTT
CAAGTATGAAAACGGCAAGTACGACATTAAAGACGTGGGCGTGGATAACGCTGGCGCGAAAGCGGGTCTG
ACCTTCCTGGTTGACCTGATTAAAAACAAACACATGAATGCAGACACCGATTACTCCATCGCAGAAGCTG
CCTTTAATAAAGGCGAAACAGCGATGACCATCAACGGCCCGTGGGCATGGTCCAACATCGACACCAGCAA
AGTGAATTAT
