>Addgene plasmid #71820 | pCR1002 | addgene partial sequence | sequence record 134063 | dCas9-R1 5'-TTTCAACCAATTGGCGTTTG-3'
CTCCACGTTCAGCTTTCGTTAAATTATCAAACTTACGTTGAGTGATTAACTTGGCGTTTAGAAGTTGTCT
CCAATAGTTTTTCATCTTTTTGACTACTTCTTCACTTGGAACGTTATCCGATTTACCACGATTTTTATCA
GAACGCGTTAAGACCTTATTGTCTATTGAATCGTCTTTAAGGAAACTTTGTGGAACAATGTGATCGACAT
CATAATCACTTAAACGATTAATATCTAATTCTTGGTCCACATACATGTCTCTTCCATTTTGGAGATAATA
GAGATAGAGCTTTTCATTTTGCAATTGAGTATTTTCAACAGGATGCTCTTTAAGAATCTGACTTCCTAAT
TCTTTGATACCTTCTTCGATTCGTTTCATACGCTCTCGCGAATTTTTCTGGCCCTTTTGAGTTGTCTGAT
TTTCACGTGCCATTTCAATAACGATATTTTCTGGCTTATGCCGCCCCATTACTTTGACCAATTCATCAAC
AACTTTTACAGTCTGTAAAATACCTTTTTTAATAGCAGGGCTACCAGCTAAATTTGCAATATGTTCATGT
AAACTATCGCCTTGTCCAGACACTTGTGCTTTTTGAATGTCTTCTTTAAATGTCAAACTATCATCATGGA
TCAGCTGCATAAAATTGCGATTGGCAAAACCATCTGATTTCAAAAAATCTAATATTGTTTTGCCAGATTG
CTTATCCCTAATACCATTAATCAATTTTCGAGACAAACGTCCCCAACCAGTATAACGGCGACGTTTAAGC
TGTTTCATCACCTTATCATCAAAGAGGTGAGCATATGTTTT
