>Addgene plasmid #71820 | pCR1002 | addgene partial sequence | sequence record 134064 | SpCas9N-R 5'-TACGAGCTGTCCGTTTGAGA-3'
CAGAACCTTGAACTTTTTAGACGGAACCTTATATTCATCAGTGATCACCGCCCATCCGACGCTATTTGTG
CCGATATCTAAGCCTATTGAGTATTTCTTATCCATTGCATTGGATTGGAAGTACAGGTTTTCCTCGATCC
CGAGGTTGTTGTTATTGTTATTGTTGT
